Addgene plasmid #112704: pCMV-NFIX2ERT2
Purpose: Expression of NFIX2-ERT2 fusion protein
Depositing lab: Richard Gronostajski. Depositing organization: University at Buffalo (SUNY Buffalo).
Backbone
  Vector backbone: pCMV
  Vector type: Mammalian Expression
Growth in bacteria
  Bacterial resistance: Ampicillin, 100 μg/mL
  Growth temperature: 37°C
  Growth strain: DH5alpha
  Copy number: High Copy
Gene/Insert
  Gene/Insert name: Nuclear Factor I X2 (alt name: Nfix2)
  Species: M. musculus (mouse)
  Entrez Gene: Nfix (a.k.a. CTF, NF-I/X, NF1-X, NFI-X)
  Tag / fusion protein: HA (N terminal on insert); ERT2 (C terminal on insert)
  Cloning method: Restriction Enzyme; 5′ cloning site unknown (unknown if destroyed); 3′ cloning site unknown (unknown if destroyed)
  Sequencing primers: 5′ unknown
Resource information
  A portion of this plasmid was derived from a plasmid made by: The Cre materials originated from a Jackson Labs material (https://www.jax.org/strain/008463).
Terms and licenses: Academic/Nonprofit Terms; Industry Terms: Not Available to Industry
How to cite: pCMV-NFIX2ERT2 was a gift from Richard Gronostajski (Addgene plasmid # 112704 ; http://n2t.net/addgene:112704 ; RRID:Addgene_112704)
