[The description below was written by a language model from this plasmid's Addgene catalogue record and pLannotate feature annotations shown in this document.]
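Description:
pCMV-NFIX2ERT2 is a mammalian expression plasmid built on a pCMV backbone for producing a fusion of mouse Nuclear Factor I X, isoform 2 (Nfix2) with the ERT2 domain. It is maintained in E. coli through a high-copy ColE1/pUC-type origin and selected with ampicillin via the β-lactamase gene and its own promoter. The rest of the bacterial backbone carries pUC/pBR322-derived remnants with no evident role in the design: fragments of the multiple cloning site, lacZα, lacI, rop and bom, plus the lac promoter, operator and CAP site. No mammalian selection marker is annotated, which fits transient transfection use.

The expression cassette consists of the human cytomegalovirus immediate early enhancer and promoter, followed by a modified SV40 intron with splice donor and acceptor sites, the Nfix coding region, ERT2, and an SV40 polyadenylation signal. The catalogue entry lists an N-terminal HA tag on the insert, although the feature tables do not annotate it separately. The Nfix and ERT2 annotations overlap slightly at their junction, probably an artefact of automated annotation. NFIX is a sequence-specific DNA-binding transcription factor that recognises a palindromic site in viral and cellular promoters. ERT2 is a mutated ligand-binding domain of the human estrogen receptor, and fusions to it are generally held inactive until a tamoxifen-type ligand is supplied. The construct therefore presumably allows ligand-inducible control of NFIX2 activity in transfected cells, though the record itself states the purpose only as expression of the fusion protein.

Two full sequence records exist, one from the depositor and one from repository sequencing. They differ by a few dozen nucleotides in length but show the same feature order.
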