Features (pLannotate 1.2.2; 18 found; start..end, strand, type, name):
      8..28      -  misc_feature   MCS (fragment): pUC18/19 multiple cloning site
     27..330     +  enhancer       CMV enhancer: human cytomegalovirus immediate early enhancer
    331..534     +  promoter       CMV promoter: human cytomegalovirus (CMV) immediate early promoter
    672..768     +  intron         SV40 intron: modified SV40 intron with splice donor and acceptor sites
    876..2156    +  CDS            Nfix (fragment): NFIX_MOUSE - Experimental evidence at protein level: Swiss-Prot protein existence level 1. Recognizes and binds the palindromic sequence 5'- TTGGCNNNNNGCCAA-3' present in viral and cellular promoters and in the origin of replication of adenovirus type 2. These proteins are individually capable of activating transcription and replication. Isoform NFIX1 acts as a transcriptional activator while isoform NFIX3 acts as a repressor. From Mus musculus (Mouse).
   2082..3017    +  CDS            ERT2: mutated ligand-binding domain of the human estrogen receptor (Feil et al., 1997)
   3043..3177    -  polyA_signal   SV40 poly(A) signal: SV40 polyadenylation signal
   3240..3275    +  misc_feature   MCS (fragment): pUC18/19 multiple cloning site
   3312..3328    -  protein_bind   lac operator: The lac repressor binds to the lac operator to inhibit transcription in E. coli. This inhibition can be relieved by adding lactose or isopropyl-β-D-thiogalactopyranoside (IPTG). lac repressor encoded by lacI
   3336..3366    -  promoter       lac promoter: promoter for the E. coli lac operon
   3381..3402    -  protein_bind   CAP binding site: CAP binding activates transcription in the presence of cAMP. E. coli catabolite activator protein
   3415..3507    -  CDS            lacI (fragment): lac repressor; lacI; The lac repressor binds to the lac operator to inhibit transcription in E. coli. This inhibition can be relieved by adding lactose or isopropyl-β-D-thiogalactopyranoside (IPTG).
   3690..4278    -  rep_origin     ori: high-copy-number ColE1/pMB1/pBR322/pUC origin of replication
   4449..5309    -  CDS            AmpR: β-lactamase; bla; confers resistance to ampicillin, carbenicillin, and related antibiotics
   5310..5414    -  promoter       AmpR promoter: bla
   5509..5544    +  CDS            rop (fragment): Rop protein, which maintains plasmids at low copy number; rop
   5646..5745    +  misc_feature   bom (fragment): basis of mobility region from pBR322
   5751..4       -  CDS            lacZα (fragment) (across the origin): LacZα fragment of β-galactosidase; lacZ fragment
>Addgene plasmid #112704 | pCMV-NFIX2ERT2 | depositor full sequence | sequence record 212404 | pCMV-NFIX2ERT2 sequence 5904 bps
GAATTCGAGCTTGCATGCCTGCAGGTCGTTACATAACTTACGGTAAATGGCCCGCCTGGCTGACCGCCCA
ACGACCCCCGCCCATTGACGTCAATAATGACGTATGTTCCCATAGTAACGCCAATAGGGACTTTCCATTG
ACGTCAATGGGTGGAGTATTTACGGTAAACTGCCCACTTGGCAGTACATCAAGTGTATCATATGCCAAGT
ACGCCCCCTATTGACGTCAATGACGGTAAATGGCCCGCCTGGCATTATGCCCAGTACATGACCTTATGGG
ACTTTCCTACTTGGCAGTACATCTACGTATTAGTCATCGCTATTACCATGGTGATGCGGTTTTGGCAGTA
CATCAATGGGCGTGGATAGCGGTTTGACTCACGGGGATTTCCAAGTCTCCACCCCATTGACGTCAATGGG
AGTTTGTTTTGGCACCAAAATCAACGGGACTTTCCAAAATGTCGTAACAACTCCGCCCCATTGACGCAAA
TGGGCGGTAGGCGTGTACGGTGGGAGGTCTATATAAGCAGAGCTCGTTTAGTGAACCGTCAGATCGCCTG
GAGACGCCATCCACGCTGTTTTGACCTCCATAGAAGACACCGGGACCGATCCAGCCTCCGGACTCTAGAG
GATCCGGTACTCGAGGAACTGAAAAACCAGAAAGTTAACTGGTAAGTTTAGTCTTTTTGTCTTTTATTTC
AGGTCCCGGATCCGGTGGTGGTGCAAATCAAAGAACTGCTCCTCAGTGGATGTTGCCTTTACTTCTAGGC
CTGTACGGAAGTGTTACTTCTGCTCTAAAAGCTGCGGAATTGTACCCGCGGCCGCCAGCCATGTATCCTT
ACGATGTACCAGACTATGCTGGGCCTCACGGGCCGATGTATAGCCCGTACTGCCTCACCCAGGATGAGTT
CCACCCGTTTATCGAGGCGCTGCTGCCTCACGTCCGAGCCTTCTCCTACACCTGGTTCAACCTGCAGGCG
CGGAAGCGCAAGTACTTCAAGAAGCACGAGAAGCGGATGTCAAAGGACGAGGAGCGCGCAGTGAAGGACG
AGCTGCTGGGCGAGAAGCCTGAGATCAAGCAGAAGTGGGCATCCCGGCTGTTGGCCAAGCTGCGCAAAGA
CATCCGGCCCGAGTTCCGCGAGGACTTTGTGCTAACCATCACGGGCAAGAAGCCCCCCTGCTGCGTGCTT
TCCAACCCCGACCAGAAGGGCAAGATCCGGCGGATTGACTGCCTGCGCCAGGCTGACAAGGTGTGGCGGC
TGGACCTGGTCATGGTGATTTTGTTTAAAGGGATCCCTTTGGAAAGTACTGATGGGGAGCGGCTCTACAA
GTCGCCCCAGTGCTCGAACCCCGGCCTGTGTGTCCAGCCACATCACATTGGAGTCACAATCAAAGAACTG
GACCTTTATCTGGCTTACTTTGTCCACACTCCGGAATCCGGACAATCAGATAGTTCAAACCAGCAAGGAG
ATGCGGACATCAAACCACTGCCCAACGGGCACTTAAGTTTCCAGGACTGCTTTGTGACGTCTGGGGTCTG
GAATGTGACAGAGCTGGTGAGAGTATCACAGACTCCAGTTGCGACTGCATCAGGGCCCAACTTCTCACTG
GCGGACCTGGAGAGCCCCAGCTACTACAACATAAATCAAGTGACCCTGGGAAGGCGGTCCATCACCTCCC
CTCCTTCCACCAGCAGCACCAAGCGCCCCAAGTCCATCGACGACAGTGAGATGGAGAGTCCAGTAGATGA
TGTGTTCTATCCTGGGACAGGCCGCTCTCCGGCCGCTGGCAGCAGCCAGTCTAGCGGATGGCCCAATGAC
GTGGATGCAGGGAGCCCCCGGGCCACGGCATCAGCGCTGCACTTCCCTTCCACGTCCATCATCCAGCAGT
CGAGCCCGTATTTCACACACCCAACCATCCGCTACCACCACCACCATGGGCAGGACTCGCTGAAGGAGTT
TGTGCAGTTTGTGTGCTCTGACGGCTCGGGTCAGGCCACCGGACAGCATTCACAACGACAGGCGCCTCCT
CTGCCAACCGGTTTGTCAGCATCGGATCCCGGGACGGCAACTTTCGGGCTAGCTGGAGACATGAGAGCTG
CCAACCTTTGGCCAAGCCCGCTCATGATCAAACGCTCTAAGAAGAACAGCCTGGCCTTGTCCCTGACGGC
CGACCAGATGGTCAGTGCCTTGTTGGATGCTGAGCCCCCCATACTCTATTCCGAGTATGATCCTACCAGA
CCCTTCAGTGAAGCTTCGATGATGGGCTTACTGACCAACCTGGCAGACAGGGAGCTGGTTCACATGATCA
ACTGGGCGAAGAGGGTGCCAGGCTTTGTGGATTTGACCCTCCATGATCAGGTCCACCTTCTTGAATGTGC
CTGGCTAGAGATCCTGATGATTGGTCTCGTCTGGCGCTCCATGGAGCACCCAGTGAAGCTACTGTTTGCT
CCTAACTTGCTCTTGGACAGGAACCAGGGAAAATGTGTAGAGGGCATGGTGGAGATCTTCGACATGCTGC
TGGCTACATCATCTCGGTTCCGCATGATGAATCTGCAGGGAGAGGAGTTTGTGTGCCTCAAATCTATTAT
TTTGCTTAATTCTGGAGTGTACACATTTCTGTCCAGCACCCTGAAGTCTCTGGAAGAGAAGGACCATATC
CACCGAGTCCTGGACAAGATCACAGACACTTTGATCCACCTGATGGCCAAGGCAGGCCTGACCCTGCAGC
AGCAGCACCAGCGGCTGGCCCAGCTCCTCCTCATCCTCTCCCACATCAGGCACATGAGTAACAAAGGCAT
GGAGCATCTGTACAGCATGAAGTGCAAGAACGTGGTGCCCCTCTATGACCTGCTGCTGGAGGCGGCGGAC
GCCCACCGCCTACATGCGCCCACTAGCCGTGGAGGGGCATCCGTGGAGGAGACGGACCAAAGCCACTTGG
CCACTGCGGGCTCTACTTCATCGCATTCCTTGCAAAAGTATTACATCACGGGGGAGGCAGAGGGTTTCCC
TGCCACAGCTTGACTAGTAGTAGGGCCGCGGGGATCCAGACATGATAAGATACATTGATGAGTTTGGACA
AACCACAACTAGAATGCAGTGAAAAAAATGCTTTATTTGTGAAATTTGTGATGCTATTGCTTTATTTGTA
ACCATTATAAGCTGCAATAAACAAGTTAACAACAACAATTGCATTCATTTTATGTTTCAGGTTCAGGGGG
AGGTGTGGGAGGTTTTTTCGGATCCTCTAGAGTCGACCTGCAGGCATGCAAGCTTGGCGTAATCATGGTC
ATAGCTGTTTCCTGTGTGAAATTGTTATCCGCTCACAATTCCACACAACATACGAGCCGGAAGCATAAAG
TGTAAAGCCTGGGGTGCCTAATGAGTGAGCTAACTCACATTAATTGCGTTGCGCTCACTGCCCGCTTTCC
AGTCGGGAAACCTGTCGTGCCAGCTGCATTAATGAATCGGCCAACGCGCGGGGAGAGGCGGTTTGCGTAT
TGGGCGCTCTTCCGCTTCCTCGCTCACTGACTCGCTGCGCTCGGTCGTTCGGCTGCGGCGAGCGGTATCA
GCTCACTCAAAGGCGGTAATACGGTTATCCACAGAATCAGGGGATAACGCAGGAAAGAACATGTGAGCAA
AAGGCCAGCAAAAGGCCAGGAACCGTAAAAAGGCCGCGTTGCTGGCGTTTTTCCATAGGCTCCGCCCCCC
TGACGAGCATCACAAAAATCGACGCTCAAGTCAGAGGTGGCGAAACCCGACAGGACTATAAAGATACCAG
GCGTTTCCCCCTGGAAGCTCCCTCGTGCGCTCTCCTGTTCCGACCCTGCCGCTTACCGGATACCTGTCCG
CCTTTCTCCCTTCGGGAAGCGTGGCGCTTTCTCATAGCTCACGCTGTAGGTATCTCAGTTCGGTGTAGGT
CGTTCGCTCCAAGCTGGGCTGTGTGCACGAACCCCCCGTTCAGCCCGACCGCTGCGCCTTATCCGGTAAC
TATCGTCTTGAGTCCAACCCGGTAAGACACGACTTATCGCCACTGGCAGCAGCCACTGGTAACAGGATTA
GCAGAGCGAGGTATGTAGGCGGTGCTACAGAGTTCTTGAAGTGGTGGCCTAACTACGGCTACACTAGAAG
GACAGTATTTGGTATCTGCGCTCTGCTGAAGCCAGTTACCTTCGGAAAAAGAGTTGGTAGCTCTTGATCC
GGCAAACAAACCACCGCTGGTAGCGGTGGTTTTTTTGTTTGCAAGCAGCAGATTACGCGCAGAAAAAAAG
GATCTCAAGAAGATCCTTTGATCTTTTCTACGGGGTCTGACGCTCAGTGGAACGAAAACTCACGTTAAGG
GATTTTGGTCATGAGATTATCAAAAAGGATCTTCACCTAGATCCTTTTAAATTAAAAATGAAGTTTTAAA
TCAATCTAAAGTATATATGAGTAAACTTGGTCTGACAGTTACCAATGCTTAATCAGTGAGGCACCTATCT
CAGCGATCTGTCTATTTCGTTCATCCATAGTTGCCTGACTCCCCGTCGTGTAGATAACTACGATACGGGA
GGGCTTACCATCTGGCCCCAGTGCTGCAATGATACCGCGAGACCCACGCTCACCGGCTCCAGATTTATCA
GCAATAAACCAGCCAGCCGGAAGGGCCGAGCGCAGAAGTGGTCCTGCAACTTTATCCGCCTCCATCCAGT
CTATTAATTGTTGCCGGGAAGCTAGAGTAAGTAGTTCGCCAGTTAATAGTTTGCGCAACGTTGTTGCCAT
TGCTACAGGCATCGTGGTGTCACGCTCGTCGTTTGGTATGGCTTCATTCAGCTCCGGTTCCCAACGATCA
AGGCGAGTTACATGATCCCCCATGTTGTGCAAAAAAGCGGTTAGCTCCTTCGGTCCTCCGATCGTTGTCA
GAAGTAAGTTGGCCGCAGTGTTATCACTCATGGTTATGGCAGCACTGCATAATTCTCTTACTGTCATGCC
ATCCGTAAGATGCTTTTCTGTGACTGGTGAGTACTCAACCAAGTCATTCTGAGAATAGTGTATGCGGCGA
CCGAGTTGCTCTTGCCCGGCGTCAATACGGGATAATACCGCGCCACATAGCAGAACTTTAAAAGTGCTCA
TCATTGGAAAACGTTCTTCGGGGCGAAAACTCTCAAGGATCTTACCGCTGTTGAGATCCAGTTCGATGTA
ACCCACTCGTGCACCCAACTGATCTTCAGCATCTTTTACTTTCACCAGCGTTTCTGGGTGAGCAAAAACA
GGAAGGCAAAATGCCGCAAAAAAGGGAATAAGGGCGACACGGAAATGTTGAATACTCATACTCTTCCTTT
TTCAATATTATTGAAGCATTTATCAGGGTTATTGTCTCATGAGCGGATACATATTTGAATGTATTTAGAA
AAATAAACAAATAGGGGTTCCGCGCACATTTCCCCGAAAAGTGCCACCTGACGTCTAAGAAACCATTATT
ATCATGACATTAACCTATAAAAATAGGCGTATCACGAGGCCCTTTCGTCTCGCGCGTTTCGGTGATGACG
GTGAAAACCTCTGACACATGCAGCTCCCGGAGACGGTCACAGCTTGTCTGTAAGCGGATGCCGGGAGCAG
ACAAGCCCGTCAGGGCGCGTCAGCGGGTGTTGGCGGGTGTCGGGGCTGGCTTAACTATGCGGCATCAGAG
CAGATTGTACTGAGAGTGCACCATATGCGGTGTGAAATACCGCACAGATGCGTAAGGAGAAAATACCGCA
TCAGGCGCCATTCGCCATTCAGGCTGCGCAACTGTTGGGAAGGGCGATCGGTGCGGGCCTCTTCGCTATT
ACGCCAGCTGGCGAAAGGGGGATGTGCTGCAAGGCGATTAAGTTGGGTAACGCCAGGGTTTTCCCAGTCA
CGACGTTGTAAAACGACGGCCAGT
