Features (pLannotate 1.2.2; 18 found; start..end, strand, type, name):
      2..305     +  enhancer       CMV enhancer: human cytomegalovirus immediate early enhancer
    306..509     +  promoter       CMV promoter: human cytomegalovirus (CMV) immediate early promoter
    647..743     +  intron         SV40 intron: modified SV40 intron with splice donor and acceptor sites
    851..2131    +  CDS            Nfix (fragment): NFIX_MOUSE - Experimental evidence at protein level: Swiss-Prot protein existence level 1. Recognizes and binds the palindromic sequence 5'- TTGGCNNNNNGCCAA-3' present in viral and cellular promoters and in the origin of replication of adenovirus type 2. These proteins are individually capable of activating transcription and replication. Isoform NFIX1 acts as a transcriptional activator while isoform NFIX3 acts as a repressor. From Mus musculus (Mouse).
   2057..2992    +  CDS            ERT2: mutated ligand-binding domain of the human estrogen receptor (Feil et al., 1997)
   3055..3189    -  polyA_signal   SV40 poly(A) signal: SV40 polyadenylation signal
   3252..3287    +  misc_feature   MCS (fragment): pUC18/19 multiple cloning site
   3324..3340    -  protein_bind   lac operator: The lac repressor binds to the lac operator to inhibit transcription in E. coli. This inhibition can be relieved by adding lactose or isopropyl-β-D-thiogalactopyranoside (IPTG). lac repressor encoded by lacI
   3348..3378    -  promoter       lac promoter: promoter for the E. coli lac operon
   3393..3414    -  protein_bind   CAP binding site: CAP binding activates transcription in the presence of cAMP. E. coli catabolite activator protein
   3427..3519    -  CDS            lacI (fragment): lac repressor; lacI; The lac repressor binds to the lac operator to inhibit transcription in E. coli. This inhibition can be relieved by adding lactose or isopropyl-β-D-thiogalactopyranoside (IPTG).
   3702..4290    -  rep_origin     ori: high-copy-number ColE1/pMB1/pBR322/pUC origin of replication
   4461..5321    -  CDS            AmpR: β-lactamase; bla; confers resistance to ampicillin, carbenicillin, and related antibiotics
   5322..5426    -  promoter       AmpR promoter: bla
   5521..5556    +  CDS            rop (fragment): Rop protein, which maintains plasmids at low copy number; rop
   5658..5757    +  misc_feature   bom (fragment): basis of mobility region from pBR322
   5763..5920    -  CDS            lacZα (fragment): LacZα fragment of β-galactosidase; lacZ fragment
   5924..3       -  misc_feature   MCS (fragment) (across the origin): pUC18/19 multiple cloning site
>Addgene plasmid #112704 | pCMV-NFIX2ERT2 | addgene full sequence | sequence record 214846 | Addgene NGS Result
TCGTTACATAACTTACGGTAAATGGCCCGCCTGGCTGACCGCCCAACGACCCCCGCCCATTGACGTCAAT
AATGACGTATGTTCCCATAGTAACGCCAATAGGGACTTTCCATTGACGTCAATGGGTGGAGTATTTACGG
TAAACTGCCCACTTGGCAGTACATCAAGTGTATCATATGCCAAGTACGCCCCCTATTGACGTCAATGACG
GTAAATGGCCCGCCTGGCATTATGCCCAGTACATGACCTTATGGGACTTTCCTACTTGGCAGTACATCTA
CGTATTAGTCATCGCTATTACCATGGTGATGCGGTTTTGGCAGTACATCAATGGGCGTGGATAGCGGTTT
GACTCACGGGGATTTCCAAGTCTCCACCCCATTGACGTCAATGGGAGTTTGTTTTGGCACCAAAATCAAC
GGGACTTTCCAAAATGTCGTAACAACTCCGCCCCATTGACGCAAATGGGCGGTAGGCGTGTACGGTGGGA
GGTCTATATAAGCAGAGCTCGTTTAGTGAACCGTCAGATCGCCTGGAGACGCCATCCACGCTGTTTTGAC
CTCCATAGAAGACACCGGGACCGATCCAGCCTCCGGACTCTAGAGGATCCGGTACTCGAGGAACTGAAAA
ACCAGAAAGTTAACTGGTAAGTTTAGTCTTTTTGTCTTTTATTTCAGGTCCCGGATCCGGTGGTGGTGCA
AATCAAAGAACTGCTCCTCAGTGGATGTTGCCTTTACTTCTAGGCCTGTACGGAAGTGTTACTTCTGCTC
TAAAAGCTGCGGAATTGTACCCGCGGCCGCCAGCCATGTATCCTTACGATGTACCAGACTATGCTGGGCC
TCACGGGCCGATGTATAGCCCGTACTGCCTCACCCAGGATGAGTTCCACCCGTTTATCGAGGCGCTGCTG
CCTCACGTCCGAGCCTTCTCCTACACCTGGTTCAACCTGCAGGCGCGGAAGCGCAAGTACTTCAAGAAGC
ACGAGAAGCGGATGTCAAAGGACGAGGAGCGCGCAGTGAAGGACGAGCTGCTGGGCGAGAAGCCTGAGAT
CAAGCAGAAGTGGGCATCCCGGCTGTTGGCCAAGCTGCGCAAAGACATCCGGCCCGAGTTCCGCGAGGAC
TTTGTGCTAACCATCACGGGCAAGAAGCCCCCCTGCTGCGTGCTTTCCAACCCCGACCAGAAGGGCAAGA
TCCGGCGGATTGACTGCCTGCGCCAGGCTGACAAGGTGTGGCGGCTGGACCTGGTCATGGTGATTTTGTT
TAAAGGGATCCCTTTGGAAAGTACTGATGGGGAGCGGCTCTACAAGTCGCCCCAGTGCTCGAACCCCGGC
CTGTGTGTCCAGCCACATCACATTGGAGTCACAATCAAAGAACTGGACCTTTATCTGGCTTACTTTGTCC
ACACTCCGGAATCCGGACAATCAGATAGTTCAAACCAGCAAGGAGATGCGGACATCAAACCACTGCCCAA
CGGGCACTTAAGTTTCCAGGACTGCTTTGTGACGTCTGGGGTCTGGAATGTGACAGAGCTGGTGAGAGTA
TCACAGACTCCAGTTGCGACTGCATCAGGGCCCAACTTCTCACTGGCGGACCTGGAGAGCCCCAGCTACT
ACAACATAAATCAAGTGACCCTGGGAAGGCGGTCCATCACCTCCCCTCCTTCCACCAGCAGCACCAAGCG
CCCCAAGTCCATCGACGACAGTGAGATGGAGAGTCCAGTAGATGATGTGTTCTATCCTGGGACAGGCCGC
TCTCCGGCCGCTGGCAGCAGCCAGTCTAGCGGATGGCCCAATGACGTGGATGCAGGGAGCCCCCGGGCCA
CGGCATCAGCGCTGCACTTCCCTTCCACGTCCATCATCCAGCAGTCGAGCCCGTATTTCACACACCCAAC
CATCCGCTACCACCACCACCATGGGCAGGACTCGCTGAAGGAGTTTGTGCAGTTTGTGTGCTCTGACGGC
TCGGGTCAGGCCACCGGACAGCATTCACAACGACAGGCGCCTCCTCTGCCAACCGGTTTGTCAGCATCGG
ATCCCGGGACGGCAACTTTCGGGCTAGCTGGAGACATGAGAGCTGCCAACCTTTGGCCAAGCCCGCTCAT
GATCAAACGCTCTAAGAAGAACAGCCTGGCCTTGTCCCTGACGGCCGACCAGATGGTCAGTGCCTTGTTG
GATGCTGAGCCCCCCATACTCTATTCCGAGTATGATCCTACCAGACCCTTCAGTGAAGCTTCGATGATGG
GCTTACTGACCAACCTGGCAGACAGGGAGCTGGTTCACATGATCAACTGGGCGAAGAGGGTGCCAGGCTT
TGTGGATTTGACCCTCCATGATCAGGTCCACCTTCTTGAATGTGCCTGGCTAGAGATCCTGATGATTGGT
CTCGTCTGGCGCTCCATGGAGCACCCAGTGAAGCTACTGTTTGCTCCTAACTTGCTCTTGGACAGGAACC
AGGGAAAATGTGTAGAGGGCATGGTGGAGATCTTCGACATGCTGCTGGCTACATCATCTCGGTTCCGCAT
GATGAATCTGCAGGGAGAGGAGTTTGTGTGCCTCAAATCTATTATTTTGCTTAATTCTGGAGTGTACACA
TTTCTGTCCAGCACCCTGAAGTCTCTGGAAGAGAAGGACCATATCCACCGAGTCCTGGACAAGATCACAG
ACACTTTGATCCACCTGATGGCCAAGGCAGGCCTGACCCTGCAGCAGCAGCACCAGCGGCTGGCCCAGCT
CCTCCTCATCCTCTCCCACATCAGGCACATGAGTAACAAAGGCATGGAGCATCTGTACAGCATGAAGTGC
AAGAACGTGGTGCCCCTCTATGACCTGCTGCTGGAGGCGGCGGACGCCCACCGCCTACATGCGCCCACTA
GCCGTGGAGGGGCATCCGTGGAGGAGACGGACCAAAGCCACTTGGCCACTGCGGGCTCTACTTCATCGCA
TTCCTTGCAAAAGTATTACATCACGGGGGAGGCAGAGGGTTTCCCTGCCACAGCTTGAGTAGTAGAAGGG
CGAATTCCAGCACACTGGCGGCCGTTACTAGCTAGGGCCGCGGGGATCCAGACATGATAAGATACATTGA
TGAGTTTGGACAAACCACAACTAGAATGCAGTGAAAAAAATGCTTTATTTGTGAAATTTGTGATGCTATT
GCTTTATTTGTAACCATTATAAGCTGCAATAAACAAGTTAACAACAACAATTGCATTCATTTTATGTTTC
AGGTTCAGGGGGAGGTGTGGGAGGTTTTTTCGGATCCTCTAGAGTCGACCTGCAGGCATGCAAGCTTGGC
GTAATCATGGTCATAGCTGTTTCCTGTGTGAAATTGTTATCCGCTCACAATTCCACACAACATACGAGCC
GGAAGCATAAAGTGTAAAGCCTGGGGTGCCTAATGAGTGAGCTAACTCACATTAATTGCGTTGCGCTCAC
TGCCCGCTTTCCAGTCGGGAAACCTGTCGTGCCAGCTGCATTAATGAATCGGCCAACGCGCGGGGAGAGG
CGGTTTGCGTATTGGGCGCTCTTCCGCTTCCTCGCTCACTGACTCGCTGCGCTCGGTCGTTCGGCTGCGG
CGAGCGGTATCAGCTCACTCAAAGGCGGTAATACGGTTATCCACAGAATCAGGGGATAACGCAGGAAAGA
ACATGTGAGCAAAAGGCCAGCAAAAGGCCAGGAACCGTAAAAAGGCCGCGTTGCTGGCGTTTTTCCATAG
GCTCCGCCCCCCTGACGAGCATCACAAAAATCGACGCTCAAGTCAGAGGTGGCGAAACCCGACAGGACTA
TAAAGATACCAGGCGTTTCCCCCTGGAAGCTCCCTCGTGCGCTCTCCTGTTCCGACCCTGCCGCTTACCG
GATACCTGTCCGCCTTTCTCCCTTCGGGAAGCGTGGCGCTTTCTCATAGCTCACGCTGTAGGTATCTCAG
TTCGGTGTAGGTCGTTCGCTCCAAGCTGGGCTGTGTGCACGAACCCCCCGTTCAGCCCGACCGCTGCGCC
TTATCCGGTAACTATCGTCTTGAGTCCAACCCGGTAAGACACGACTTATCGCCACTGGCAGCAGCCACTG
GTAACAGGATTAGCAGAGCGAGGTATGTAGGCGGTGCTACAGAGTTCTTGAAGTGGTGGCCTAACTACGG
CTACACTAGAAGAACAGTATTTGGTATCTGCGCTCTGCTGAAGCCAGTTACCTTCGGAAAAAGAGTTGGT
AGCTCTTGATCCGGCAAACAAACCACCGCTGGTAGCGGTGGTTTTTTTGTTTGCAAGCAGCAGATTACGC
GCAGAAAAAAAGGATCTCAAGAAGATCCTTTGATCTTTTCTACGGGGTCTGACGCTCAGTGGAACGAAAA
CTCACGTTAAGGGATTTTGGTCATGAGATTATCAAAAAGGATCTTCACCTAGATCCTTTTAAATTAAAAA
TGAAGTTTTAAATCAATCTAAAGTATATATGAGTAAACTTGGTCTGACAGTTACCAATGCTTAATCAGTG
AGGCACCTATCTCAGCGATCTGTCTATTTCGTTCATCCATAGTTGCCTGACTCCCCGTCGTGTAGATAAC
TACGATACGGGAGGGCTTACCATCTGGCCCCAGTGCTGCAATGATACCGCGAGACCCACGCTCACCGGCT
CCAGATTTATCAGCAATAAACCAGCCAGCCGGAAGGGCCGAGCGCAGAAGTGGTCCTGCAACTTTATCCG
CCTCCATCCAGTCTATTAATTGTTGCCGGGAAGCTAGAGTAAGTAGTTCGCCAGTTAATAGTTTGCGCAA
CGTTGTTGCCATTGCTACAGGCATCGTGGTGTCACGCTCGTCGTTTGGTATGGCTTCATTCAGCTCCGGT
TCCCAACGATCAAGGCGAGTTACATGATCCCCCATGTTGTGCAAAAAAGCGGTTAGCTCCTTCGGTCCTC
CGATCGTTGTCAGAAGTAAGTTGGCCGCAGTGTTATCACTCATGGTTATGGCAGCACTGCATAATTCTCT
TACTGTCATGCCATCCGTAAGATGCTTTTCTGTGACTGGTGAGTACTCAACCAAGTCATTCTGAGAATAG
TGTATGCGGCGACCGAGTTGCTCTTGCCCGGCGTCAATACGGGATAATACCGCGCCACATAGCAGAACTT
TAAAAGTGCTCATCATTGGAAAACGTTCTTCGGGGCGAAAACTCTCAAGGATCTTACCGCTGTTGAGATC
CAGTTCGATGTAACCCACTCGTGCACCCAACTGATCTTCAGCATCTTTTACTTTCACCAGCGTTTCTGGG
TGAGCAAAAACAGGAAGGCAAAATGCCGCAAAAAAGGGAATAAGGGCGACACGGAAATGTTGAATACTCA
TACTCTTCCTTTTTCAATATTATTGAAGCATTTATCAGGGTTATTGTCTCATGAGCGGATACATATTTGA
ATGTATTTAGAAAAATAAACAAATAGGGGTTCCGCGCACATTTCCCCGAAAAGTGCCACCTGACGTCTAA
GAAACCATTATTATCATGACATTAACCTATAAAAATAGGCGTATCACGAGGCCCTTTCGTCTCGCGCGTT
TCGGTGATGACGGTGAAAACCTCTGACACATGCAGCTCCCGGAGACGGTCACAGCTTGTCTGTAAGCGGA
TGCCGGGAGCAGACAAGCCCGTCAGGGCGCGTCAGCGGGTGTTGGCGGGTGTCGGGGCTGGCTTAACTAT
GCGGCATCAGAGCAGATTGTACTGAGAGTGCACCATATGCGGTGTGAAATACCGCACAGATGCGTAAGGA
GAAAATACCGCATCAGGCGCCATTCGCCATTCAGGCTGCGCAACTGTTGGGAAGGGCGATCGGTGCGGGC
CTCTTCGCTATTACGCCAGCTGGCGAAAGGGGGATGTGCTGCAAGGCGATTAAGTTGGGTAACGCCAGGG
TTTTCCCAGTCACGACGTTGTAAAACGACGGCCAGTGAATTCGAGCTTGCATGCCTGCAGG
